Addgene plasmid #240441: pHREP-KD-2
Purpose: (Empty Backbone) Sleeping Beauty vector for inducible expression of an shRNA using a shortened mir30 sequence. Allows co-selection with Puromycin.
Depositing lab: Lienhard Schmitz. Depositing organization: Justus Liebig-Universitaet Giessen. Publication: A novel approach towards a histone replacement system in Tetrapods. Pfisterer M, Pritz A, Parry A, Schmitz ML. PLoS One. 2026 Feb 10;21(2):e0342014. doi: 10.1371/journal.pone.0342014. eCollection 2026. PubMed 41666149.
Backbone
  Vector backbone: pSBtet-Neo
  Backbone manufacturer: Eric Kowarz
  Backbone size (bp): 6599
  Modifications to backbone: Inserted a short version of the mir30a sequences and a Puromycin resistance gene downstream of the Tet promoter. Changed rtTA to rtTA-V16.
  Vector type: Mammalian Expression
  Selectable markers: Neomycin (select with G418), Puromycin
Growth in bacteria
  Bacterial resistance: Ampicillin, 100 μg/mL
  Growth temperature: 37°C
  Growth strain: NEB Stable
  Copy number: High Copy
Gene/Insert
  Cloning method: Unknown
  Sequencing primers: 5′ AGCTCGTTTAGTGAACCGTCAGATC
Terms and licenses: Academic/Nonprofit Terms; Industry Terms: Not Available to Industry
How to cite: pHREP-KD-2 was a gift from Lienhard Schmitz (Addgene plasmid # 240441 ; http://n2t.net/addgene:240441 ; RRID:Addgene_240441)
