[The description below was written by a language model from this plasmid's Addgene catalogue record and pLannotate feature annotations shown in this document.]
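Description:
pHREP-KD-2 is an empty mammalian expression backbone derived from the Sleeping Beauty transposon vector pSBtet-Neo, designed for doxycycline-inducible shRNA knockdown. It is about 6.6 kb, replicates in bacteria from a high-copy ColE1/pUC-type origin and is selected with ampicillin through a β-lactamase gene under its own promoter. As a Sleeping Beauty vector, its cargo is meant to be integrated into the host genome by a transposase supplied separately. The transposon inverted repeats themselves are not called in the automated feature table, which covers the full sequence but labels several elements only as fragments.

The inducible unit starts with a tight TRE promoter (seven tet operators fused to a minimal CMV promoter). This drives a puromycin N-acetyltransferase coding sequence, followed by a multiple cloning site fragment and shortened 5' and 3' miR-30a flanking sequences. An shRNA stem-loop cloned between these flanks would be transcribed as part of the puromycin-resistance mRNA and processed as a microRNA mimic, so puromycin resistance reports on and co-selects for induced expression of the knockdown cassette. An SV40 polyadenylation signal is annotated just downstream, although on the opposite strand.

A second, constitutive unit encodes the reverse tetracycline transactivator, which the record states was changed to rtTA-V16 (annotated as rtTA3-like with VP16 minimal activation repeats). It is followed by a neomycin phosphotransferase gene and a bGH polyadenylation signal, allowing G418 selection of stable integrants. The promoter for this unit and the element linking the two coding sequences are not annotated. The depositor's associated work concerns a histone replacement system, where such a vector would supply inducible depletion of an endogenous transcript.
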