Features (pLannotate 1.2.2; 17 found; start..end, strand, type, name):
    295..607     +  promoter       tight TRE promoter: Tet-responsive promoter PTight, consisting of seven tet operator sequences followed by the minimal CMV promoter
    678..1277    +  CDS            PuroR (fragment): puromycin N-acetyltransferase; pac from Streptomyces; confers resistance to puromycin
   1338..1398    +  misc_feature   MCS (fragment): multiple cloning site
   1403..1429    +  ncRNA          5' miR-30a (fragment): sequence upstream of the 71-nt precursor of the human miR-30a microRNA (Zeng et al., 2002) miRNA
   1469..1490    +  ncRNA          3' miR-30a (fragment): sequence downstream of the 71-nt precursor of the human miR-30a microRNA (Zeng et al., 2002) miRNA
   1581..1662    -  polyA_signal   SV40 poly(A) signal: SV40 polyadenylation signal
   1685..1753    -  CDS            large T antigen (fragment): large T antigen from SV40 (simian virus 40)
   2384..3081    +  CDS            rtTA3 (fragment): reverse tetracycline transactivator 3 activates expression from Tet-responsive promoters in the presence of doxycycline
   3011..3121    +  CDS            VP48: 3 tandem repeats of the minimal activation domain of herpes simplex virus VP16 (Cheng et al., 2013)
   3191..3982    +  CDS            neo: KKA2_KLEPN - Also known as kan, nptII. Experimental evidence at protein level: Swiss-Prot protein existence level 1. Resistance to kanamycin, neomycin, paromomycin, ribostamycin, butirosin and gentamicin B. From Klebsiella pneumoniae.
   4046..4270    +  polyA_signal   bGH poly(A) signal: bovine growth hormone polyadenylation signal
   4274..4295    +  promoter       SV40 promoter (fragment): SV40 enhancer and early promoter
   4767..5355    -  rep_origin     ori: high-copy-number ColE1/pMB1/pBR322/pUC origin of replication
   5526..6386    -  CDS            AmpR: β-lactamase; bla; confers resistance to ampicillin, carbenicillin, and related antibiotics
   6387..6491    -  promoter       AmpR promoter: bla
   6518..6568    +  misc_feature   bom (fragment): basis of mobility region from pBR322
   6569..6599    -  rep_origin     M13 ori (fragment): M13 bacteriophage origin of replication; arrow indicates direction of (+) strand synthesis
>Addgene plasmid #240441 | pHREP-KD-2 | addgene full sequence | sequence record 484496 | Addgene NGS Result
GGATCCCTATACAGTTGAAGTCGGAAGTTTACATACACTTAAGTTGGAGTCATTAAAACTCGTTTTTCAA
CTACTCCACAAATTTCTTGTTAACAAACAATAGTTTTGGCAAGTCAGTTAGGACATCTACTTTGTGCATG
ACACAAGTCATTTTTCCAACAATTGTTTACAGACAGATTATTTCACTTATAATTCACTGTATCACAATTC
CAGTGGGTCAGAAGTTTACATACACTAAGTTCGACTCCTCTGCAGAATGCGGCGATGTTTCGGTAAGGGG
TCCGCTATCTAGACGAGTTTACTCCCTATCAGTGATAGAGAACGTATGTCGAGTTTACTCCCTATCAGTG
ATAGAGAACGATGTCGAGTTTACTCCCTATCAGTGATAGAGAACGTATGTCGAGTTTACTCCCTATCAGT
GATAGAGAACGTATGTCGAGTTTACTCCCTATCAGTGATAGAGAACGTATGTCGAGTTTATCCCTATCAG
TGATAGAGAACGTATGTCGAGTTTACTCCCTATCAGTGATAGAGAACGTATGTCGATTAGGCGTGTACGG
TGGGCGCCTATAAAAGCAGAGCTCGTTTAGTGAACCGTCAGATCGCCTGGAGCCAATTCCAACTCTTTTG
CCTTATACCTACTTTCCGTACCACTTCCTACCCTCGAAAGGCCTCTGATGACCGAGTACAAGCCCACGGT
GCGCCTCGCCACCCGCGACGACGTCCCCAGGGCTGTACGCACCCTCGCCGCCGCGTTCGCCGACTACCCC
GCCACGCGCCACACCGTCGATCCGGACCGCCACATCGAGCGGGTCACCGAGCTGCAAGAACTCTTCCTCA
CGCGCGTCGGGCTCGACATCGGCAAGGTGTGGGTCGCGGACGACGGCGCCGCGGTGGCGGTCTGGACCAC
GCCGGAGAGCGTCGAAGCGGGGGCGGTGTTCGCCGAGATCGGCCCGCGCATGGCCGAGTTGAGCGGTTCC
CGGCTGGCCGCGCAGCAACAGATGGAAGGCCTCCTGGCGCCGCACCGGCCCAAGGAGCCCGCGTGGTTCC
TGGCCACCGTCGGCGTTTCGCCCGACCACCAGGGCAAGGGTCTGGGCAGCGCCGTCGTGCTCCCCGGAGT
GGAGGCGGCCGAGCGCGCCGGGGTGCCCGCCTTCCTGGAGACCTCCGCGCCCCGCAACCTCCCCTTCTAC
GAGCGGCTCGGCTTCACCGTCACCGCCGACGTCGAGGTGCCCGAAGGACCGCGCACCTGGTGCATGACCC
GCAAGCCCGGTGCCTGATTCGAAGGCCTGTCGTGAAGCTTGGGGATCAATTCTCTAGAGCTCGCTGATCA
GCCTCGAGCTAGCGCTACCGGACTCAGATCTCGAGCTCAAGCTTCGAATTCTGCAGTCGACGGTACCGAT
CCAAGAAGGTATATTGCTGTTGACAGTGAGCGAGAGACGGATGGATGGATCAATGATCCGTCTCATGCCT
ACTGCCTCGGACTTCAAGGGCTACGATCGTACGGGATCCAGTCAGGCCAAGCTTCCATCGATAGACATGA
TAAGATACATTGATGAGTTTGGACAAACCACAACAAGAATGCAGTGAAAAAAATGCTTTATTTGTGAAAT
TTGTGATGCTATTGCTTTATTTGTAACCATTATAAGCTGCAATAAACAAGTTAACAACAACAATTGCATT
CATTTTATGTTTCAGGTTCAGGGGGAGATGTGGGAGGTTTTTTAAAGCAAGTAAAACCTCTACAAATGTG
GTACCTAGGCGAGACCCTGTCTCACAAAATAAAGTAAGCCCGGACTGAGTGCGGAAAGGCGGGCCTGGCG
GGTCTGGTCTCCCCATGCGGGCCACCAGAGGCCCTGCAGCCTTCAGTCGCTTGAAGGGGTAATGGCGCTT
CCACTCACAAACATGGCGGACAGAGCGTGTGAACGAGATGAACAGCCCCTCAAAAATATGGCCGCCGAGG
CTGGACGGCCGTGCCCCAGCAGCACCGCCTCCGCGCCCCACGTGATCTCTCGCCGGGCACAGCGCTGACC
GCGGAGGTCCAACCGGAAGAATGTCCGGATTGGACATTCGGAAGAGGGCCCGCCTTCCCTGGGGAATCTC
TGCGCACGCGCAGAACGCTTCGACCAATGAAAACACAGGAAGCCGTCCGCGCAACCGCGTTGCGTCACTT
CTGCCGCCCCTGTTTCAAGGTATATAGCCGTAGACGGAACTTCGCCTTTCTCTCGGCCTTAGCGCCATTT
TTTTGGGTGAGTGTTTTTTGGTTCCTGCGTTGGGATTCCGTGTACAATCCATAGACATCTGACCTCGGCA
CTTAGCATCATCACAGCAAACTAACTGTAGCCTTTCTCTCTTTCCCTGTAGAAACCTCTGCACCTGAGGC
CACATGTCCAGACTGGACAAGAGCAAAATCATAAACAGCGCTCTGGAATTACTCAATGGAGTCGGTATCG
AAGGCCTGACGACAAGGAAACTCGCTCAAAAGCTGGGAGTTGAGCAGCCTACCCTGTACTGGCACGTGAA
GAACAAGCGGGCCCTGCTCGATGCCCTGCCAATCGAGATGCTGGACAGGCATCATACCCACAGCTGCCCC
CTGGAAGGCGAGTCATGGCAAGACTTTCTGCGGAACAACGCCAAGTCATACCGCTGTGCTCTCCTCTCAC
ATCGCGACGGGGCTAAAGTGCATCTCGGCACCCGCCCAACAGAGAAACAGTACGAAACCCTGGAAAATCA
GCTCGCGTTCCTGTGTCAGCAAGGCTTCTCCCTGGAGAACGCACTGTACGCTCTGTCCGCCGTGGGCCAC
TTTACACTGGGCTGCGTATTGGAGGAACAGGAGCATCAAGTAGCAAAAGAGGAAAGAGAGACACCTACCA
CCGATTCTATGCCCCCACTTCTGAAGCAAGCAATTGAGCTGTTCGACCGGCAGGGAGCCGAACCTGCCTT
CCTTTTCGGCCTGGAACTAATCATATGTGGCCTGGAGAAACAGCTAAAGTGCGAAAGCGGCGGGCCGACC
GACGCCCTTGACGATTTTGACTTAGACATGCTCCCAGCCGATGCCCTTGACGACTTTGACCTTGATATGC
TGCCTGCTGACGCTCTTGACGATTTTGACCTTGACATGCTCCCCGGGTCCGGCGCTACTAACTTCAGCCT
GCTGAAGCAGGCTGGTGACGTCGAGGAGAATCCTGGTCCCATGATTGAACAAGATGGATTGCACGCAGGT
TCTCCGGCCGCTTGGGTGGAGAGGCTATTCGGCTATGACTGGGCACAACAGACAATCGGCTGCTCTGATG
CCGCCGTGTTCCGGCTGTCAGCGCAGGGGCGCCCGGTTCTTTTTGTCAAGACCGACCTGTCCGGTGCCCT
GAATGAACTGCAGGACGAGGCAGCGCGGCTATCGTGGCTGGCCACGACGGGCGTTCCTTGCGCAGCTGTG
CTCGACGTTGTCACTGAAGCGGGAAGGGACTGGCTGCTATTGGGCGAAGTGCCGGGGCAGGATCTCCTGT
CATCTCACCTTGCTCCTGCCGAGAAAGTATCCATCATGGCTGATGCAATGCGGCGGCTGCATACGCTTGA
TCCGGCTACCTGCCCATTCGACCACCAAGCGAAACATCGCATCGAGCGAGCACGTACTCGGATGGAAGCC
GGTCTTGTCGATCAGGATGATCTGGACGAAGAGCATCAGGGGCTCGCGCCAGCCGAACTGTTCGCCAGGC
TCAAGGCGCGCATGCCCGACGGCGAGGATCTCGTCGTGACCCATGGCGATGCCTGCTTGCCGAATATCAT
GGTGGAAAATGGCCGCTTTTCTGGATTCATCGACTGTGGCCGGCTGGGTGTGGCGGACCGCTATCAGGAC
ATAGCGTTGGCTACCCGTGATATTGCTGAAGAGCTTGGCGGCGAATGGGCTGACCGCTTCCTCGTGCTTT
ACGGTATCGCCGCTCCCGATTCGCAGCGCATCGCCTTCTATCGCCTTCTTGACGAGTTCTTCTGATTCGA
AGGCCTGTCGTGAAGCTTGGGGATCAATTCTCTAGAGCTCGCTGATCAGCCTCGACTGTGCCTTCTAGTT
GCCAGCCATCTGTTGTTTGCCCCTCCCCCGTGCCTTCCTTGACCCTGGAAGGTGCCACTCCCACTGTCCT
TTCCTAATAAAATGAGGAAATTGCATCGCATTGTCTGAGTAGGTGTCATTCTATTCTGGGGGGTGGGGTG
GGGCAGGACAGCAAGGGGGAGGATTGGGAAGACAATAGCAGGCATGCTGGGGATGCGGTGGGCTCTATGG
CTTCTGAGGCGGAAAGAACCAGCTGGGCCTACTAGCTACTCGGGACCCCTTACCGAAACATCGCCGCATT
CTGCAGAGGAGTCGAGTGTATGTAAACTTCTGACCCACTGGGAATGTGATGAAAGAAATAAAAGCTGAAA
TGAATCATTCTCTCTACTATTATTCTGATATTTCACATTCTTAAAATAAAGTGGTGATCCTAACTGACCT
AAGACAGGGAATTTTTACTAGGATTAAATGTCAGGAATTGTGAAAAAGTGAGTTTAAATGTATTTGGCTA
AGGTGTATGTAAACTTCCGACTTCAACTGTATAGGGATCCGCTTCCTCGCTCACTGACTCGCTGCGCTCG
GTCGTTCGGCTGCGGCGAGCGGTATCAGCTCACTCAAAGGCGGTAATACGGTTATCCACAGAATCAGGGG
ATAACGCAGGAAAGAACATGTGAGCAAAAGGCCAGCAAAAGGCCAGGAACCGTAAAAAGGCCGCGTTGCT
GGCGTTTTTCCATAGGCTCCGCCCCCCTGACGAGCATCACAAAAATCGACGCTCAAGTCAGAGGTGGCGA
AACCCGACAGGACTATAAAGATACCAGGCGTTTCCCCCTGGAAGCTCCCTCGTGCGCTCTCCTGTTCCGA
CCCTGCCGCTTACCGGATACCTGTCCGCCTTTCTCCCTTCGGGAAGCGTGGCGCTTTCTCATAGCTCACG
CTGTAGGTATCTCAGTTCGGTGTAGGTCGTTCGCTCCAAGCTGGGCTGTGTGCACGAACCCCCCGTTCAG
CCCGACCGCTGCGCCTTATCCGGTAACTATCGTCTTGAGTCCAACCCGGTAAGACACGACTTATCGCCAC
TGGCAGCAGCCACTGGTAACAGGATTAGCAGAGCGAGGTATGTAGGCGGTGCTACAGAGTTCTTGAAGTG
GTGGCCTAACTACGGCTACACTAGAAGAACAGTATTTGGTATCTGCGCTCTGCTGAAGCCAGTTACCTTC
GGAAAAAGAGTTGGTAGCTCTTGATCCGGCAAACAAACCACCGCTGGTAGCGGTGGTTTTTTTGTTTGCA
AGCAGCAGATTACGCGCAGAAAAAAAGGATCTCAAGAAGATCCTTTGATCTTTTCTACGGGGTCTGACGC
TCAGTGGAACGAAAACTCACGTTAAGGGATTTTGGTCATGAGATTATCAAAAAGGATCTTCACCTAGATC
CTTTTAAATTAAAAATGAAGTTTTAAATCAATCTAAAGTATATATGAGTAAACTTGGTCTGACAGTTACC
AATGCTTAATCAGTGAGGCACCTATCTCAGCGATCTGTCTATTTCGTTCATCCATAGTTGCCTGACTCCC
CGTCGTGTAGATAACTACGATACGGGAGGGCTTACCATCTGGCCCCAGTGCTGCAATGATACCGCGAGAC
CCACGCTCACCGGCTCCAGATTTATCAGCAATAAACCAGCCAGCCGGAAGGGCCGAGCGCAGAAGTGGTC
CTGCAACTTTATCCGCCTCCATCCAGTCTATTAATTGTTGCCGGGAAGCTAGAGTAAGTAGTTCGCCAGT
TAATAGTTTGCGCAACGTTGTTGCCATTGCTACAGGCATCGTGGTGTCACGCTCGTCGTTTGGTATGGCT
TCATTCAGCTCCGGTTCCCAACGATCAAGGCGAGTTACATGATCCCCCATGTTGTGCAAAAAAGCGGTTA
GCTCCTTCGGTCCTCCGATCGTTGTCAGAAGTAAGTTGGCCGCAGTGTTATCACTCATGGTTATGGCAGC
ACTGCATAATTCTCTTACTGTCATGCCATCCGTAAGATGCTTTTCTGTGACTGGTGAGTACTCAACCAAG
TCATTCTGAGAATAGTGTATGCGGCGACCGAGTTGCTCTTGCCCGGCGTCAATACGGGATAATACCGCGC
CACATAGCAGAACTTTAAAAGTGCTCATCATTGGAAAACGTTCTTCGGGGCGAAAACTCTCAAGGATCTT
ACCGCTGTTGAGATCCAGTTCGATGTAACCCACTCGTGCACCCAACTGATCTTCAGCATCTTTTACTTTC
ACCAGCGTTTCTGGGTGAGCAAAAACAGGAAGGCAAAATGCCGCAAAAAAGGGAATAAGGGCGACACGGA
AATGTTGAATACTCATACTCTTCCTTTTTCAATATTATTGAAGCATTTATCAGGGTTATTGTCTCATGAG
CGGATACATATTTGAATGTATTTAGAAAAATAAACAAATAGGGGTTCCGCGCACATTTCCCCGAAAAGTG
CCACCTGATGCGGTGTGAAATACCGCACAGATGCGTAAGGAGAAAATACCGCATCAGGAAATTGTAAGCG
TTAATATTTTGTTAAAATT
